Addgene plasmid #141213: Sec61b-HA-mNG21-10
Purpose: Membrane Tethered Split Fluorescent Reporter for ER Retragrade
Depositing lab: Wayne Lencer. Depositing organization: Boston Children's Hospital. Publication: A quantitative single-cell assay for retrograde membrane traffic enables rapid detection of defects in cellular organization. Luong P, Li Q, Chen PF, Wrighton PJ, Chang D, Dwyer S, Bayer MT, Snapper SB, Hansen SH, Thiagarajah JT, Goessling W, Lencer WI. Mol Biol Cell. 2019 Nov 27:mbcE19070375. doi: 10.1091/mbc.E19-07-0375. PubMed 31774722.
Backbone
  Vector backbone: pHAGE-EF1a-shortEf1a-IRES-Blasticidin
  Backbone size w/o insert (bp): 8300
  Modifications to backbone: derived from pHAGE-shortEf1a-IRES-ZsGreen from Harvard Medical School
  Vector type: Mammalian Expression, Lentiviral
  Selectable markers: Blasticidin
Growth in bacteria
  Bacterial resistance: Ampicillin, 100 μg/mL
  Growth temperature: 30°C
  Growth strain: NEB Stable
  Copy number: High Copy
Gene/Insert
  Gene/Insert name: Sec61b-HA-mNG21-10
  Species: Synthetic
  Insert size (bp): 963
  Tag / fusion protein: HA
  Cloning method: Restriction Enzyme; 5′ cloning site Not1 (unknown if destroyed); 3′ cloning site Xho1 (not destroyed)
  Sequencing primers: 5′ ATATAAGTGCAGTAGTCGCCG; 3′ ATATAGACAAACGCACACCG
Terms and licenses: Academic/Nonprofit Terms; Industry Terms: Not Available to Industry
How to cite: Sec61b-HA-mNG21-10 was a gift from Wayne Lencer (Addgene plasmid # 141213 ; http://n2t.net/addgene:141213 ; RRID:Addgene_141213)
