[The description below was written by a language model from this plasmid's Addgene catalogue record and pLannotate feature annotations shown in this document.]
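Description:
Sec61b-HA-mNG21-10 is an HIV-1-based lentiviral transfer plasmid for mammalian expression, built on a pHAGE backbone (pHAGE-EF1a-short-IRES-Blasticidin, itself derived from a pHAGE-shortEF1a-IRES-ZsGreen vector). It is propagated in E. coli through a high-copy ColE1/pUC-type origin with ampicillin selection (β-lactamase). The viral portion contains a truncated 5' LTR, the Ψ packaging signal with a gag fragment, the Rev response element, the cPPT/CTS, a WPRE and a self-inactivating ΔU3 3' LTR. These elements allow the genome to be packaged when helper functions are supplied in trans and to integrate into target cells without retaining LTR promoter activity. The sequenced record is 8,034 nt, somewhat shorter than the sum of the catalogue's backbone and insert sizes.

The payload is a single bicistronic transcript driven by the EF-1α core (short) promoter. The first cistron encodes SEC61B, a subunit of the ER translocon, joined through an HA epitope to a fragment of mNeonGreen. The construct name indicates that this fragment is the large mNG2(1-10) part of a split fluorescent protein, which becomes fluorescent only when complemented by the missing eleventh strand. An EMCV IRES then drives blasticidin S deaminase, so transduced cells can be selected with blasticidin. The insert is listed as synthetic and was cloned between NotI and XhoI sites.

According to the record, the fusion serves as a membrane-tethered split fluorescent reporter at the ER for measuring retrograde membrane traffic: fluorescence arises when cargo carrying the complementary fragment reaches the ER, supporting quantitative single-cell assays. The record does not state the orientation of the mNG fragment relative to the ER membrane.
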