Features (pLannotate 1.2.2; 26 found; start..end, strand, type, name):
    377..634     +  LTR            5' LTR (truncated): truncated 5' long terminal repeat (LTR) from HIV-1
    681..806     +  misc_feature   HIV-1 Ψ: packaging signal of human immunodeficiency virus type 1
    790..1128    +  CDS            HIV-1 gag (fragment): gag protein from human immunodeficiency virus 1; gag
   1303..1536    +  misc_feature   RRE: The Rev response element (RRE) of HIV-1 allows for Rev-dependent mRNA export from the nucleus to the cytoplasm.
   1913..2013    +  CDS            Rev (fragment): human immunodeficiency virus 1 (HIV-1) Rev protein; rev; enhances nuclear export of unspliced and incompletely spliced viral mRNAs
   2058..2175    +  misc_feature   cPPT/CTS: central polypurine tract and central termination sequence of HIV-1
   2236..2447    +  promoter       EF-1α core promoter: core promoter for human elongation factor EF-1α
   2462..2749    +  CDS            SEC61B (sequence withheld): SC61B_CANLF - Experimental evidence at protein level: Swiss-Prot protein existence level 1. Component of SEC61 channel-forming translocon complex that mediates transport of signal peptide-containing precursor polypeptides across the endoplasmic reticulum (ER) (PubMed:8107851). Component of a ribosome-associated ER translocon complex involved in multi-pass membrane protein transport into the ER membrane and biogenesis (By similarity). The SEC61 channel cooperates with the translocating protein TRAM1 to import nascent proteins into the ER (By similarity). Required for PKD1/Polycystin-1 biogenesi
   2759..2785    +  CDS            3xHA (fragment): three tandem HA epitope tags
   2786..3422    +  CDS            mNeonGreen (fragment): bright monomeric yellow-green fluorescent protein derived from LanYFP (Shaner et al., 2013)
   3548..4010    +  misc_feature   IRES: internal ribosome entry site (IRES) of the encephalomyocarditis virus (EMCV)
   4012..4410    +  CDS            BSD: blasticidin S deaminase; Aspergillus terreus BSD; confers resistance to blasticidin
   4424..5012    +  misc_feature   WPRE: woodchuck hepatitis virus posttranscriptional regulatory element
   5020..5085    +  CDS            nef (fragment): NEF_HV1Z2 - Experimental evidence at protein level: Swiss-Prot protein existence level 1. Extracellular Nef protein targets CD4(+) T-lymphocytes for apoptosis by interacting with CXCR4 surface receptors. From Human immunodeficiency virus type 1 group M subtype D (isolate Z2/CDC-Z34) (HIV-1).
   5087..5320    +  LTR            3' LTR (ΔU3): self-inactivating 3' long terminal repeat (LTR) from HIV-1
   5525..5629    +  promoter       AmpR promoter: bla
   5630..6490    +  CDS            AmpR: β-lactamase; bla; confers resistance to ampicillin, carbenicillin, and related antibiotics
   6661..7249    +  rep_origin     ori: high-copy-number ColE1/pMB1/pBR322/pUC origin of replication
   7432..7486    +  CDS            lacI (fragment): lac repressor; lacI; The lac repressor binds to the lac operator to inhibit transcription in E. coli. This inhibition can be relieved by adding lactose or isopropyl-β-D-thiogalactopyranoside (IPTG).
   7492..7585    +  rep_origin     SV40 ori (fragment): SV40 origin of replication
   7610..7647    +  CDS            lacI (fragment): lac repressor; lacI; The lac repressor binds to the lac operator to inhibit transcription in E. coli. This inhibition can be relieved by adding lactose or isopropyl-β-D-thiogalactopyranoside (IPTG).
   7660..7681    +  protein_bind   CAP binding site: CAP binding activates transcription in the presence of cAMP. E. coli catabolite activator protein
   7696..7726    +  promoter       lac promoter: promoter for the E. coli lac operon
   7734..7750    +  protein_bind   lac operator: The lac repressor binds to the lac operator to inhibit transcription in E. coli. This inhibition can be relieved by adding lactose or isopropyl-β-D-thiogalactopyranoside (IPTG). lac repressor encoded by lacI
   7784..7867    +  polyA_signal   SV40 poly(A) signal (fragment): SV40 polyadenylation signal
   8034..329     +  CDS            nef (fragment) (across the origin): NEF_HV1BR - Experimental evidence at protein level: Swiss-Prot protein existence level 1. Extracellular Nef protein targets CD4(+) T-lymphocytes for apoptosis by interacting with CXCR4 surface receptors (PubMed:14990729). From Human immunodeficiency virus type 1 group M subtype B (isolate BRU/LAI) (HIV-1).
>Addgene plasmid #141213 | Sec61b-HA-mNG21-10 | addgene full sequence | sequence record 307471 | Addgene NGS Result
TGGAAGGGCTAATTCACTCCCAAAGAAGACAAGATATCCTTGATCTGTGGATCTACCACACACAAGGCTA
CTTCCCTGATTAGCAGAACTACACACCAGGGCCAGGGGTCAGATATCCACTGACCTTTGGATGGTGCTAC
AAGCTAGTACCAGTTGAGCCAGATAAGGTAGAAGAGGCCAATAAAGGAGAGAACACCAGCTTGTTACACC
CTGTGAGCCTGCATGGGATGGATGACCCGGAGAGAGAAGTGTTAGAGTGGAGGTTTGACAGCCGCCTAGC
ATTTCATCACGTGGCCCGAGAGCTGCATCCGGAGTACTTCAAGAACTGCTGATATCGAGCTTGCTACAAG
GGACTTTCCGCTGGGGACTTTCCAGGGAGGCGTGGCCTGGGCGGGACTGGGGAGTGGCGAGCCCTCAGAT
CCTGCATATAAGCAGCTGCTTTTTGCCTGTACTGGGTCTCTCTGGTTAGACCAGATCTGAGCCTGGGAGC
TCTCTGGCTAACTAGGGAACCCACTGCTTAAGCCTCAATAAAGCTTGCCTTGAGTGCTTCAAGTAGTGTG
TGCCCGTCTGTTGTGTGACTCTGGTAACTAGAGATCCCTCAGACCCTTTTAGTCAGTGTGGAAAATCTCT
AGCAGTGGCGCCCGAACAGGGACTTGAAAGCGAAAGGGAAACCAGAGGAGCTCTCTCGACGCAGGACTCG
GCTTGCTGAAGCGCGCACGGCAAGAGGCGAGGGGCGGCGACTGGTGAGTACGCCAAAAATTTTGACTAGC
GGAGGCTAGAAGGAGAGAGATGGGTGCGAGAGCGTCAGTATTAAGCGGGGGAGAATTAGATCGCGATGGG
AAAAAATTCGGTTAAGGCCAGGGGGAAAGAAAAAATATAAATTAAAACATATAGTATGGGCAAGCAGGGA
GCTAGAACGATTCGCAGTTAATCCTGGCCTGTTAGAAACATCAGAAGGCTGTAGACAAATACTGGGACAG
CTACAACCATCCCTTCAGACAGGATCAGAAGAACTTAGATCATTATATAATACAGTAGCAACCCTCTATT
GTGTGCATCAAAGGATAGAGATAAAAGACACCAAGGAAGCTTTAGACAAGATAGAGGAAGAGCAAAACAA
AAGTAAGACCACCGCACAGCAAGCGGCCGGCCGCTGATCTTCAGACCTGGAGGAGGAGATATGAGGGACA
ATTGGAGAAGTGAATTATATAAATATAAAGTAGTAAAAATTGAACCATTAGGAGTAGCACCCACCAAGGC
AAAGAGAAGAGTGGTGCAGAGAGAAAAAAGAGCAGTGGGAATAGGAGCTTTGTTCCTTGGGTTCTTGGGA
GCAGCAGGAAGCACTATGGGCGCAGCGTCAATGACGCTGACGGTACAGGCCAGACAATTATTGTCTGGTA
TAGTGCAGCAGCAGAACAATTTGCTGAGGGCTATTGAGGCGCAACAGCATCTGTTGCAACTCACAGTCTG
GGGCATCAAGCAGCTCCAGGCAAGAATCCTGGCTGTGGAAAGATACCTAAAGGATCAACAGCTCCTGGGG
ATTTGGGGTTGCTCTGGAAAACTCATTTGCACCACTGCTGTGCCTTGGAATGCTAGTTGGAGTAATAAAT
CTCTGGAACAGATTTGGAATCACACGACCTGGATGGAGTGGGACAGAGAAATTAACAATTACACAAGCTT
AATACACTCCTTAATTGAAGAATCGCAAAACCAGCAAGAAAAGAATGAACAAGAATTATTGGAATTAGAT
AAATGGGCAAGTTTGTGGAATTGGTTTAACATAACAAATTGGCTGTGGTATATAAAATTATTCATAATGA
TAGTAGGAGGCTTGGTAGGTTTAAGAATAGTTTTTGCTGTACTTTCTATAGTGAATAGAGTTAGGCAGGG
ATATTCACCATTATCGTTTCAGACCCACCTCCCAACCCCGAGGGGACCCGACAGGCCCGAAGGAATAGAA
GAAGAAGGTGGAGAGAGAGACAGAGACAGATCCATTCGATTAGTGAACGGATCTCGACGGTATCGCCGAA
TTCACAAATGGCAGTATTCATCCACAATTTTAAAAGAAAAGGGGGGATTGGGGGGTACAGTGCAGGGGAA
AGAATAGTAGACATAATAGCAACAGACATACAAACTAAAGAATTACAAAAACAAATTACAAAAATTCAAA
ATTTTCGGGTTTATTACAGGGACAGCAGAGATCCAGTTTGGACTAGTGCTCCGGTGCCCGTCAGTGGGCA
GAGCGCACATCGCCCACAGTCCCCGAGAAGTTGGGGGGAGGGGTCGGCAATTGAACCGGTGCCTAGAGAA
GGTGGCGCGGGGTAAACTGGGAAAGTGATGTCGTGTACTGGCTCCGCCTTTTTCCCGAGGGTGGGGGAGA
ACCGTATATAAGTGCAGTAGTCGCCGTGAACGTTCTTTTTCGCAACGGGTTTGCCGCCAGAACACAGCGG
CCGCGGCGCGC
[288 nt withheld, positions 2462-2749]
GGAGGAGGATACCCATACGATGTTCCAGATTACGCTATGGTGAGCAAGGGTGAGGAGGATAACATGGCCT
CTCTCCCAGCGACTCATGAGTTACACATCTTTGGCTCCATCAACGGTGTGGACTTTGACATGGTGGGTCA
GGGTACCGGCAATCCAAATGATGGTTATGAGGAGTTAAACCTGAAGTCCACCAAGGGTGACCTCCAGTTC
TCCCCCTGGATTCTGGTCCCTCATATCGGGTATGGCTTCCATCAGTACCTGCCCTACCCTGACGGGATGT
CGCCTTTCCAGGCCGCCATGGTAGATGGCTCCGGATACCAAGTCCATCGCACAATGCAGTTTGAAGATGG
TGCCTCCCTTACTGTTAACTACCGCTACACCTACGAGGGAAGCCACATCAAAGGAGAGGCCCAGGTGATG
GGGACTGGTTTCCCTGCTGACGGTCCTGTGATGACCAACACGCTGACCGCTGCGGACTGGTGCATGTCGA
AGAAGACTTACCCCAACGACAAAACCATCATCAGTACCTTTAAGTGGAGTTACACCACTGTAAATGGCAA
ACGCTACCGGAGCACTGCGCGGACCACCTACACCTTTGCCAAGCCAATGGCGGCTAACTATCTGAAGAAC
CAGCCGATGTACGTGTTCCGTAAGACGGAGCTCAAGCACTCCATGTAACTCGAGTCTAGAGGATCCCTCC
CCCCCCCCTAACGTTACTGGCCGAAGCCGCTTGGAATAAGGCCGGTGTGCGTTTGTCTATATGTTATTTT
CCACCATATTGCCGTCTTTTGGCAATGTGAGGGCCCGGAAACCTGGCCCTGTCTTCTTGACGAGCATTCC
TAGGGGTCTTTCCCCTCTCGCCAAAGGAATGCAAGGTCTGTTGAATGTCGTGAAGGAAGCAGTTCCTCTG
GAAGCTTCTTGAAGACAAACAACGTCTGTAGCGACCCTTTGCAGGCAGCGGAACCCCCCACCTGGCGACA
GGTGCCTCTGCGGCCAAAAGCCACGTGTATAAGATACACCTGCAAAGGCGGCACAACCCCAGTGCCACGT
TGTGAGTTGGATAGTTGTGGAAAGAGTCAAATGGCTCTCCTCAAGCGTATTCAACAAGGGGCTGAAGGAT
GCCCAGAAGGTACCCCATTGTATGGGATCTGATCTGGGGCCTCGGTGCACATGCTTTACATGTGTTTAGT
CGAGGTTAAAAAAACGTCTAGGCCCCCCGAACCACGGGGACGTGGTTTTCCTTTGAAAAACACGATGATA
ATATGGCCAAGCCTTTGTCTCAAGAAGAATCCACCCTCATTGAAAGAGCAACGGCTACAATCAACAGCAT
CCCCATCTCTGAAGACTACAGCGTCGCCAGCGCAGCTCTCTCTAGCGACGGCCGCATCTTCACTGGTGTC
AATGTATATCATTTTACTGGGGGACCTTGTGCAGAACTCGTGGTGCTGGGCACTGCTGCTGCTGCGGCAG
CTGGCAACCTGACTTGTATCGTCGCGATCGGAAATGAGAACAGGGGCATCTTGAGCCCCTGCGGACGGTG
CCGACAGGTGCTTCTCGATCTGCATCCTGGGATCAAAGCCATAGTGAAGGACAGTGATGGACAGCCGACG
GCAGTTGGGATTCGTGAATTGCTGCCCTCTGGTTATGTGTGGGAGGGCTAAATCGATAGATCCTAATCAA
CCTCTGGATTACAAAATTTGTGAAAGATTGACTGGTATTCTTAACTATGTTGCTCCTTTTACGCTATGTG
GATACGCTGCTTTAATGCCTTTGTATCATGCTATTGCTTCCCGTATGGCTTTCATTTTCTCCTCCTTGTA
TAAATCCTGGTTGCTGTCTCTTTATGAGGAGTTGTGGCCCGTTGTCAGGCAACGTGGCGTGGTGTGCACT
GTGTTTGCTGACGCAACCCCCACTGGTTGGGGCATTGCCACCACCTGTCAGCTCCTTTCCGGGACTTTCG
CTTTCCCCCTCCCTATTGCCACGGCGGAACTCATCGCCGCCTGCCTTGCCCGCTGCTGGACAGGGGCTCG
GCTGTTGGGCACTGACAATTCCGTGGTGTTGTCGGGGAAATCATCGTCCTTTCCTTGGCTGCTCGCCTGT
GTTGCCACCTGGATTCTGCGCGGGACGTCCTTCTGCTACGTCCCTTCGGCCCTCAATCCAGCGGACCTTC
CTTCCCGCGGCCTGCTGCCGGCTCTGCGGCCTCTTCCGCGTCTTCGCCTTCGCCCTCAGACGAGTCGGAT
CTCCCTTTGGGCCGCCTCCCCGCCTGAGATCCTTTAAGACCAATGACTTACAAGGCAGCTGTAGATCTTA
GCCACTTTTTAAAAGAAAAGGGGGGACTGGAAGGGCTAATTCACTCCCAACGAAGACAAGATCTGCTTTT
TGCTTGTACTGGGTCTCTCTGGTTAGACCAGATCTGAGCCTGGGAGCTCTCTGGCTAACTAGGGAACCCA
CTGCTTAAGCCTCAATAAAGCTTGCCTTGAGTGCTTCAAGTAGTGTGTGCCCGTCTGTTGTGTGACTCTG
GTAACTAGAGATCCCTCAGACCCTTTTAGTCAGTGTGGAAAATCTCTAGCAGTAGTAGTTCATGTCATCT
TATTATTCAGTATTTATAACTTGCAAAGAAATGAATATCAGAGAGTGAGAGGCCCGGGTTAATTAAGGAA
AGGGCTAGATCATTCTTGAAGACGAAAGGGCCTCGTGATACGCCTATTTTTATAGGTTAATGTCATGATA
ATAATGGTTTCTTAGACGTCAGGTGGCACTTTTCGGGGAAATGTGCGCGGAACCCCTATTTGTTTATTTT
TCTAAATACATTCAAATATGTATCCGCTCATGAGACAATAACCCTGATAAATGCTTCAATAATATTGAAA
AAGGAAGAGTATGAGTATTCAACATTTCCGTGTCGCCCTTATTCCCTTTTTTGCGGCATTTTGCCTTCCT
GTTTTTGCTCACCCAGAAACGCTGGTGAAAGTAAAAGATGCTGAAGATCAGTTGGGTGCACGAGTGGGTT
ACATCGAACTGGATCTCAACAGCGGTAAGATCCTTGAGAGTTTTCGCCCCGAAGAACGTTTTCCAATGAT
GAGCACTTTTAAAGTTCTGCTATGTGGCGCGGTATTATCCCGTGTTGACGCCGGGCAAGAGCAACTCGGT
CGCCGCATACACTATTCTCAGAATGACTTGGTTGAGTACTCACCAGTCACAGAAAAGCATCTTACGGATG
GCATGACAGTAAGAGAATTATGCAGTGCTGCCATAACCATGAGTGATAACACTGCGGCCAACTTACTTCT
GACAACGATCGGAGGACCGAAGGAGCTAACCGCTTTTTTGCACAACATGGGGGATCATGTAACTCGCCTT
GATCGTTGGGAACCGGAGCTGAATGAAGCCATACCAAACGACGAGCGTGACACCACGATGCCTGTAGCAA
TGGCAACAACGTTGCGCAAACTATTAACTGGCGAACTACTTACTCTAGCTTCCCGGCAACAATTAATAGA
CTGGATGGAGGCGGATAAAGTTGCAGGACCACTTCTGCGCTCGGCCCTTCCGGCTGGCTGGTTTATTGCT
GATAAATCTGGAGCCGGTGAGCGTGGGTCTCGCGGTATCATTGCAGCACTGGGGCCAGATGGTAAGCCCT
CCCGTATCGTAGTTATCTACACGACGGGGAGTCAGGCAACTATGGATGAACGAAATAGACAGATCGCTGA
GATAGGTGCCTCACTGATTAAGCATTGGTAACTGTCAGACCAAGTTTACTCATATATACTTTAGATTGAT
TTAAAACTTCATTTTTAATTTAAAAGGATCTAGGTGAAGATCCTTTTTGATAATCTCATGACCAAAATCC
CTTAACGTGAGTTTTCGTTCCACTGAGCGTCAGACCCCGTAGAAAAGATCAAAGGATCTTCTTGAGATCC
TTTTTTTCTGCGCGTAATCTGCTGCTTGCAAACAAAAAAACCACCGCTACCAGCGGTGGTTTGTTTGCCG
GATCAAGAGCTACCAACTCTTTTTCCGAAGGTAACTGGCTTCAGCAGAGCGCAGATACCAAATACTGTTC
TTCTAGTGTAGCCGTAGTTAGGCCACCACTTCAAGAACTCTGTAGCACCGCCTACATACCTCGCTCTGCT
AATCCTGTTACCAGTGGCTGCTGCCAGTGGCGATAAGTCGTGTCTTACCGGGTTGGACTCAAGACGATAG
TTACCGGATAAGGCGCAGCGGTCGGGCTGAACGGGGGGTTCGTGCACACAGCCCAGCTTGGAGCGAACGA
CCTACACCGAACTGAGATACCTACAGCGTGAGCTATGAGAAAGCGCCACGCTTCCCGAAGGGAGAAAGGC
GGACAGGTATCCGGTAAGCGGCAGGGTCGGAACAGGAGAGCGCACGAGGGAGCTTCCAGGGGGAAACGCC
TGGTATCTTTATAGTCCTGTCGGGTTTCGCCACCTCTGACTTGAGCGTCGATTTTTGTGATGCTCGTCAG
GGGGGCGGAGCCTATGGAAAAACGCCAGCAACGCGGCCTTTTTACGGTTCCTGGCCTTTTGCTGGCCTTT
TGCTCACATGTTCTTTCCTGCGTTATCCCCTGATTCTGTGGATAACCGTATTACCGCCTTTGAGTGAGCT
GATACCGCTCGCCGCAGCCGAACGACCGAGCGCAGCGAGTCAGTGAGCGAGGAAGCGGAAGAGCGCCCAA
TACGCAAACCGCCTCTCCCCGCGCGTTGGCCGATTCATTAATGCAGCAAGCTCATGGCTGACTAATTTTT
TTTATTTATGCAGAGGCCGAGGCCGCCTCGGCCTCTGAGCTATTCCAGAAGTAGTGAGGAGGCTTTTTTG
GAGGCCTAGGCTTTTGCAAAAAGCTCCCCGTGGCACGACAGGTTTCCCGACTGGAAAGCGGGCAGTGAGC
GCAACGCAATTAATGTGAGTTAGCTCACTCATTAGGCACCCCAGGCTTTACACTTTATGCTTCCGGCTCG
TATGTTGTGTGGAATTGTGAGCGGATAACAATTTCACACAGGAAACAGCTATGACATGATTACGAATTTC
ACAAATAAAGCATTTTTTTCACTGCATTCTAGTTGTGGTTTGTCCAAACTCATCAATGTATCTTATCATG
TCTGGATCAACTGGATAACTCAAGCTAACCAAAATCATCCCAAACTTCCCACCCCATACCCTATTACCAC
TGCCAATTACCTGTGGTTTCATTTACTCTAAACCTGTGATTCCTCTGAATTATTTTCATTTTAAAGAAAT
TGTATTTGTTAAATATGTACTACAAACTTAGTAGT
