>Addgene plasmid #141213 | Sec61b-HA-mNG21-10 | depositor partial sequence | sequence record 275056 | Sec61b-HA-mNG21-10
[288 nt withheld, positions 1-288]
GGAGGAGGATACCCATACGATGTTCCAGATTACGCTATGGTGAGCAAGGGTGAGGAGGATAACATGGCCT
CTCTCCCAGCGACTCATGAGTTACACATCTTTGGCTCCATCAACGGTGTGGACTTTGACATGGTGGGTCA
GGGTACCGGCAATCCAAATGATGGTTATGAGGAGTTAAACCTGAAGTCCACCAAGGGTGACCTCCAGTTC
TCCCCCTGGATTCTGGTCCCTCATATCGGGTATGGCTTCCATCAGTACCTGCCCTACCCTGACGGGATGT
CGCCTTTCCAGGCCGCCATGGTAGATGGCTCCGGATACCAAGTCCATCGCACAATGCAGTTTGAAGATGG
TGCCTCCCTTACTGTTAACTACCGCTACACCTACGAGGGAAGCCACATCAAAGGAGAGGCCCAGGTGATG
GGGACTGGTTTCCCTGCTGACGGTCCTGTGATGACCAACACGCTGACCGCTGCGGACTGGTGCATGTCGA
AGAAGACTTACCCCAACGACAAAACCATCATCAGTACCTTTAAGTGGAGTTACACCACTGTAAATGGCAA
ACGCTACCGGAGCACTGCGCGGACCACCTACACCTTTGCCAAGCCAATGGCGGCTAACTATCTGAAGAAC
CAGCCGATGTACGTGTTCCGTAAGACGGAGCTCAAGCACTCCATG
